>Addgene plasmid #79885 | pMT-ubb-cytoBirA-2a-mCherry | depositor full sequence | sequence record 150051 | pMT-ubb-cytoBirA-2a-mCherry sequence 8966 bps
GGTTTATTGCTGATAAATCTGGAGCCGGTGAGCGTGGGTCTCGCGGTATCATTGCAGCACTGGGGCCAGA
TGGTAAGCCCTCCCGTATCGTAGTTATCTACACGACGGGGAGTCAGGCAACTATGGATGAACGAAATAGA
CAGATCGCTGAGATAGGTGCCTCACTGATTAAGCATTGGTAACTGTCAGACCAAGTTTACTCATATATAC
TTTAGATTGATTTAAAACTTCATTTTTAATTTAAAAGGATCTAGGTGAAGATCCTTTTTGATAATCTCAT
GACCAAAATCCCTTAACGTGAGTTTTCGTTCCACTGAGCGTCAGACCCCGTAGAAAAGATCAAAGGATCT
TCTTGAGATCCTTTTTTTCTGCGCGTAATCTGCTGCTTGCAAACAAAAAAACCACCGCTACCAGCGGTGG
TTTGTTTGCCGGATCAAGAGCTACCAACTCTTTTTCCGAAGGTAACTGGCTTCAGCAGAGCGCAGATACC
AAATACTGTCCTTCTAGTGTAGCCGTAGTTAGGCCACCACTTCAAGAACTCTGTAGCACCGCCTACATAC
CTCGCTCTGCTAATCCTGTTACCAGTGGCTGCTGCCAGTGGCGATAAGTCGTGTCTTACCGGGTTGGACT
CAAGACGATAGTTACCGGATAAGGCGCAGCGGTCGGGCTGAACGGGGGGTTCGTGCACACAGCCCAGCTT
GGAGCGAACGACCTACACCGAACTGAGATACCTACAGCGTGAGCTATGAGAAAGCGCCACGCTTCCCGAA
GGGAGAAAGGCGGACAGGTATCCGGTAAGCGGCAGGGTCGGAACAGGAGAGCGCACGAGGGAGCTTCCAG
GGGGAAACGCCTGGTATCTTTATAGTCCTGTCGGGTTTCGCCACCTCTGACTTGAGCGTCGATTTTTGTG
ATGCTCGTCAGGGGGGCGGAGCCTATGGAAAAACGCCAGCAACGCGGCCTTTTTACGGTTCCTGGCCTTT
TGCTGGCCTTTTGCTCACATGTTCTTTCCTGCGTTATCCCCTGATTCTGTGGATAACCGTATTACCGCCT
TTGAGTGAGCTGATACCGCTCGCCGCAGCCGAACGACCGAGCGCAGCGAGTCAGTGAGCGAGGAAGCGGA
AGAGCGCCCAATACGCAAACCGCCTCTCCCCGCGCGTTGGCCGATTCATTAATGCAGCTGGCACGACAGG
TTTCCCGACTGGAAAGCGGGCAGTGAGCGCAACGCAATTAATGTGAGTTAGCTCACTCATTAGGCACCCC
AGGCTTTACACTTTATGCTTCCGGCTCGTATGTTGTGTGGAATTGTGAGCGGATAACAATTTCACACAGG
AAACAGCTATGACCATGATTACGCCAAGCGCGCAATTAACCCTCACTAAAGGGAACAAAAGCTGGAGCTC
CACCGCGGTGGCGGCCGCTCTAGAACTAGTGGATCTGCTGGGCTTGCTGAAGGTAGGGGGTCAAGAACCA
GAGGTGTAAAGTACTTGAGTAATTTTACTTGATTACTGTACTTAAGTATTATTTTTGGGGATTTTTACTT
TACTTGAGTACAATTAAAAATCAATACTTTTACTTTTACTTAATTACATTTTTTTAGAAAAAAAAGTACT
TTTTACTCCTTACAATTTTATTTACAGTCAAAAAGTACTTATTTTTTGGAGATCACTTGGGCCCGGCTCG
AGACCAGCAAAGTTCTAGAATTTGTCGAAACATTTATGTTATATATTTCCTGAAAAAAATTCTGAGTAAG
TTCTTAAGTGTTATTGCCAGCAACATAAACAACAGACGGCAAAATGAATAAATGATAACAAAGCAGTAGG
CTTAAATAAACCTAATTTTTATAGGCTGTTCTCTACAACCCTCAAACAGTGATTAGTTTTGTACTTATAA
ACTTGCCCTTTCATTCATATTTCAAGAAAATTGGTTCAGAAGATCTGGATATTCTAGCAGTTGTTCAAGC
TCATGGAGGGATCAGTGACCTGATTCCACAATGACTAGGCCTAATCCAGAAATTAGATGACTGTCAACAT
AAAAAGGCACAGCACTCACTAGCTGCCCTATATATTTTATTATATTTTACATATATTATTTTATTTATTT
AGCTCTGAGTGCTGTACTTTCTGGTTAAAGAAAACTGCTTACAACAGCTAACCTGTACTACCTCAGGCTC
AGGGAATTTGGAACAGGTTTGTCTGGTTTGTTTCTTTAACCATGCATGCTTGTTTTCAACTATGGCAACA
CAGTCACATGGGACATTACAGAAATGATTTGTCGATGACATGCGACTTTTCTTTAATAAAGCGCAAAGAT
CCCAAAAAGCAAACTTTTAACAAAAATCATATAATTATATTTTCAATCCAGCTTTGTAGCAACTTTGTGC
TGCTGTTCACTCAGCAACAGATAGTCAGTATAAGGTCAGTGTGTCTCAAAGCAGTGCCATCTGTTTCACA
CATTGCGTTCTATATATAAGTGTGCTGGTTGACACGACACTGTATAAGGCCTAGGCTAAAACACAAACAA
TGTAGAATGACACTGTGTTTTTTTTGTAAACAAATGTTGTTTTTGGTTAAACATCTTTGTGAAAACATCC
TCCTGTCATGTATTTGCTATATTCAAATGTTAAACCCGTGCAGAATAGAACATATACAAAAAAAAACAAC
ACAACACATTTTTAAACATTATTAAATATCAAGTATTGCTGGCAGTTCTGTTTCTGTTTTACAGTACCCT
TTGCCACAGTTCTCCGCTTTTCCTGGTCCAGATTCCACAAGTCTGATTCACCAATAGCAAAGCGAATAAA
CAACCAAAGCAGCCAATCACTGCTTGTAGACTGTCCTGCGAGACCGGCCCATTCCAGCACATTCTGGAAA
CTTCCTTTATATGATAATTATAAATACATTTAAATTATTGATACAAAACATGTAATTCCTAGAACATAAC
CATAGCAATCATTAGTTTTCAGGGTAATTATGTATTTTTAGGATTTGACTGCGGAAAGATCTGGTCATGT
GACGTCTCATGAACGTCACGGCCCTGGGTTTCTATAAATACAGTAGGACTCTCGACCATCGGCAGATTTT
TCGAAGAAGAAGATCAGTTTCAGGAGCCGTACTGTTCCGTTTCAACGCAAATATTAACGGTAAGAGCGAA
TTTCCTAGTTTGTTTTCATGCCATTCTTTAAAACCATAGCGTATTACTTTAATTATAGTAAACTTTCGCT
TTCTTTATTACAAGAGACGTTTTGTGTTGATTCTCCGCGGACATTTTCGGTCAGACAATCAGAAAATGAC
CGCGGAGGACCAGTAACTTGCATTACACGTAAGTTAAATCTTCGTGTATTAAAATGGTTAGGTTGTTAAC
GTCAAATAGGTTACCGTGTTTGCGTGTGATCAGGTTGGTTTTGTTAGATTTTTGTCAGTATTTTTAATTT
ATTTGTTTTAGTTTATTTATTTTTTTTGCTGAATCATAGTTTGTGAACAAAGAACCCGGATGTTACATAC
AGTACAGCCGCCATGTTACAGAGAGTTATAACTTAATCATTTTAAAAATAATTTTGCCTTACTTTTAGTT
TGTCATGTTGAGAAATGAGGAAATGTTAAAATGAGGAAATATCCAATTAATTTAATATATCAAAATAATC
CATGATTACAATGCACTGAACTGGAGAAAATTAAGATGTTTTCTAGTGTCATGAAACAAATGTAAGAGAT
GTACATTGTAGATGTTTTATGTCAAGAATTGGCTAGTTGATGCAGCATACTGGCGATACTCAGTTGTAAT
AACAGTAACGTTACATGTTAATAGACTACTGAGTATGCTGTTCTGTCTATGTATGCTCTGTAAGCTACGA
GAAGGACTTTTTTAAACAGTAAAGGGTGCAATATTTTTACAAATTGAATTAAATAAAGGCTGTCTATTAA
GTAATATGCTTGATATTTTTCTTACTTGATCGGAAATAAGAAAAAATATAAACGTTGTTGCTCTAAAAAT
CCTAGTTCAGTTTAGCCAACCACAAATACCTTTTTGTTCCTCCAACAGTTTTTTTTTCTTCTCTATAATA
TTTGGCAGTCTATAGTACTCCAAATGTTTCCCCACAGTCTAACTAATTGGTACAGCCAAAATCATGACAC
TTATTGCAATAATAATTTTGGTTCATTGGCATTGTTGATAGCCTGTGCCACTAATATGGTCGATTGATCA
TGCTTCAGGAAGAAAACTATATTGTTTGATGTAAGATTATTAAATCTTCACCTGCTTCCATTACAAACTA
TTCCCATCTTATTGAATTCTGGTATGTCTTAAAGGATTAGTTCACTTCCCAAATCAAAATTTACTTAGCC
TTTTTTCATCCATGATCCCTTTTTTTCATCATTAATGAAGAAATTGTTTTTGAAAAAGTTTCAAGATTTT
TTTCTCTATATTGTGGAGCTTGTTAGTTTAAAATTCCAAAATGCAATATGTGGCTTCAAATGGTTCTAAA
TGATCCCAGTCAAGGAATAACAGTCTTATCTAATGAAACCATTAGACCTTTAAAAATAAAAAAAATAAAA
GTATTTATTTTTAAATGACTGAGTGATTAAGTTGAATTTCAGCGTTTCCTTACTGTGTAGAAGTCCTTCC
TTACTGGCCCCACCCTTTGGTTCTCTGCCAATCTGCTACCTAATGTAATGTTGTGGAACATTATTATTCT
TTATTTCTTAATTTTTTATTTTTTATTTTAAAACAATGTAAACTGCACAGATGTGCAGTTTGTTTAAAAT
GGCCAATGCTTTGGAAATGCATGACATAATTAGATTTCATGATGCACAAAGCCAAATCTCAGAGCTTGTG
CAAAATGAGCTATCATTTCACTAGGTAAGACCCTAAATTTTCATATAGGATCATTTGGACAATTTTGCTG
CAGGTAAAATGCATTCTATAGTCCACTGTCAGCCATTGTTTTGGATAGTATTTATTTTTCTCTACAAGTA
TAGTCAATAGTTTTCTATTATTTTAAAGGTTTGTAACATTTAAGGGTGACCAAATGCAAAGTAAAATTTC
ATTTTCGGGTGAACTATCTCGTTTAACATGGGAGAAGTGCAAAACATACATTATTGGCTAGAACATTGTA
GTATTTTTTAAATGGAAATGTGTGATTGCTAATCTTACTTTGAATTTGTTTACAGGGATCCGCCACCATG
GATGGCCACCTATGACGTCCCAGATTACGCAAGTTTGCCCGGATATGATGTTCCTGATTATGCTAGCCTC
CCGGGTTACGATGTGCCCGACTATGCCTCACTTCCAGGCAGATCTCCTATGAAGGATAACACCGTGCCAC
TGAAATTGATTGCCCTGTTAGCGAACGGTGAATTTCACTCTGGCGAGCAGTTGGGTGAAACGCTGGGAAT
GAGCCGGGCGGCTATTAATAAACACATTCAGACACTGCGTGACTGGGGCGTTGATGTCTTTACCGTTCCG
GGAAAAGGATACAGCCTGCCTGAGCCTATCCAGTTACTTAATGCTAAACAGATATTGGGTCAGCTGGATG
GCGGTAGTGTAGCCGTGCTGCCAGTGATTGACTCCACGAATCAGTACCTTCTTGATCGTATCGGAGAGCT
TAAATCGGGCGATGCTTGCATTGCAGAATACCAGCAGGCTGGCCGTGGTCGCCGGGGTCGGAAATGGTTT
TCGCCTTTTGGCGCAAACTTATATTTGTCGATGTTCTGGCGTCTGGAACAAGGCCCGGCGGCGGCGATTG
GTTTAAGTCTGGTTATCGGTATCGTGATGGCGGAAGTATTACGCAAGCTGGGTGCAGATAAAGTTCGTGT
TAAATGGCCTAATGACCTCTATCTGCAGGATCGCAAGCTGGCAGGCATTCTGGTGGAGCTGACTGGCAAA
ACTGGCGATGCGGCGCAAATAGTCATTGGAGCCGGGATCAACATGGCAATGCGCCGTGTTGAAGAGAGTG
TCGTTAATCAGGGGTGGATCACGCTGCAGGAAGCGGGGATCAATCTCGATCGTAATACGTTGGCGGCCAT
GCTAATACGTGAATTACGTGCTGCGTTGGAACTCTTCGAACAAGAAGGATTGGCACCTTATCTGTCGCGC
TGGGAAAAGCTGGATAATTTTATTAATCGCCCAGTGAAACTTATCATTGGTGATAAAGAAATATTTGGCA
TTTCACGCGGAATAGACAAACAGGGGGCTTTATTACTTGAGCAGGATGGAATAATAAAACCCTGGATGGG
CGGTGAAATATCCCTGCGTAGTGCAGAAAAAGATATCGGATCAGGAGAGGGCAGGGGAAGTCTTCTAACA
TGCGGGGACGTGGAGGAAAATCCCGGGCCCGGAAGTATGGTGTCGAAGGGCGAGGAGGATAACATGGCCA
TCATCAAGGAGTTCATGCGCTTCAAGGTGCACATGGAGGGCTCCGTGAACGGCCACGAGTTCGAGATCGA
GGGCGAGGGCGAGGGCCGCCCCTACGAGGGCACCCAGACCGCCAAGCTTAAAGTGACCAAGGGTGGCCCC
CTGCCCTTCGCCTGGGACATCCTGTCCCCTCAATTCATGTACGGCTCCAAGGCCTACGTGAAGCACCCCG
CCGACATCCCCGACTACTTGAAGCTGTCCTTCCCCGAGGGCTTCAAGTGGGAGCGCGTGATGAACTTCGA
GGACGGCGGCGTGGTGACCGTGACCCAGGACTCCTCCCTCCAAGATGGCGAGTTCATTTATAAAGTGAAG
CTGCGCGGCACCAACTTCCCCTCCGACGGCCCCGTAATGCAGAAGAAGACCATGGGCTGGGAGGCCTCCT
CCGAGCGGATGTACCCCGAGGACGGCGCCCTGAAGGGCGAGATCAAGCAGAGGCTGAAGCTGAAGGACGG
CGGCCACTACGACGCTGAGGTCAAGACCACCTACAAGGCCAAGAAGCCCGTGCAGCTGCCCGGCGCCTAC
AACGTCAACATCAAGTTGGACATCACCTCCCACAACGAGGACTACACCATCGTGGAACAGTACGAACGCG
CCGAGGGCCGCCACTCCACCGGCGGCATGGACGAGCTGTACAAGTAAAGCGGCCGCGACTCTAGAGTCGG
GGCGGCCGGCCGCTTCGAGCAGACATGATAAGATACATTGATGAGTTTGGACAAACCACAACTAGAATGC
AGTGAAAAAAATGCTTTATTTGTGAAATTTGTGATGCTATTGCTTTATTTGTAACCATTATAAGCTGCAA
TAAACAAGTTAACAACAACAATTGCATTCATTTTATGTTTCGGGTTCAGGGGGAGGTGTGGGAGGTTTTT
TAAAGCAAGTAAAACCTCTACAAATGTGGTACCCGGGTTTAAACGCATGCAGATCTAATACTCAAGTACA
ATTTTAATGGAGTACTTTTTTACTTTTACTCAAGTAAGATTCTAGCCAGATACTTTTACTTTTAATTGAG
TAAAATTTTCCCTAAGTACTTGTACTTTCACTTGAGTAAAATTTTTGAGTACTTTTTACACCTCTGTCAA
GAACCATATGCCGGTACCCAATCGCCCTATAGGACGTCGTATTACGCGCGCTCACTGGCCGTCGTTTTAC
AACGTCGTGACTGGGAAAACCCTGGCGTTACCCAACTTAATCGCCTTGCAGCACATCCCCCTTTCGCCAG
CTGGCGTAATAGCGAAGAGGCCCGCACCGATCGCCCTTCCCAACAGTTGCGCAGCCTGAATGGCGAATGG
G
[124 nt withheld, positions 7702-7825]
C
[91 nt withheld, positions 7827-7917]
A
[49 nt withheld, positions 7919-7967]
CCTTTGACGTTGGAGTCCACGTTCTTT
[37 nt withheld, positions 7995-8031]
ACCCTATCTCGGTCTATTCTTTTGATTTATAAGGGATTTTGCCGATTTCGGCCTATTGGTTAAAAAATGA
GCTGATTTAACAAAAATTTAACGCGAATTTTAACAAAATATTAACGCTTACAATTTAGGTGGCACTTTTC
GGGGAAATGTGCGCGGAACCCCTATTTGTTTATTTTTCTAAATACATTCAAATATGTATCCGCTCATGAG
ACAATAACCCTGATAAATGCTTCAATAATATTGAAAAAGGAAGAGTATGAGTATTCAACATTTCCGTGTC
GCCCTTATTCCCTTTTTTGCGGCATTTTGCCTTCCTGTTTTTGCTCACCCAGAAACGCTGGTGAAAGTAA
AAGATGCTGAAGATCAGTTGGGTGCACGAGTGGGTTACATCGAACTGGATCTCAACAGCGGTAAGATCCT
TGAGAGTTTTCGCCCCGAAGAACGTTTTCCAATGATGAGCACTTTTAAAGTTCTGCTATGTGGCGCGGTA
TTATCCCGTATTGACGCCGGGCAAGAGCAACTCGGTCGCCGCATACACTATTCTCAGAATGACTTGGTTG
AGTACTCACCAGTCACAGAAAAGCATCTTACGGATGGCATGACAGTAAGAGAATTATGCAGTGCTGCCAT
AACCATGAGTGATAACACTGCGGCCAACTTACTTCTGACAACGATCGGAGGACCGAAGGAGCTAACCGCT
TTTTTGCACAACATGGGGGATCATGTAACTCGCCTTGATCGTTGGGAACCGGAGCTGAATGAAGCCATAC
CAAACGACGAGCGTGACACCACGATGCCTGTAGCAATGGCAACAACGTTGCGCAAACTATTAACTGGCGA
ACTACTTACTCTAGCTTCCCGGCAACAATTAATAGACTGGATGGAGGCGGATAAAGTTGCAGGACCACTT
CTGCGCTCGGCCCTTCCGGCTGGCT
Features (pLannotate 1.2.2; 17 found; start..end, strand, type, name):
    353..941     +  rep_origin     ori: high-copy-number ColE1/pMB1/pBR322/pUC origin of replication
   1124..1216    +  CDS            lacI (fragment): lac repressor; lacI; The lac repressor binds to the lac operator to inhibit transcription in E. coli. This inhibition can be relieved by adding lactose or isopropyl-β-D-thiogalactopyranoside (IPTG).
   1229..1250    +  protein_bind   CAP binding site: CAP binding activates transcription in the presence of cAMP. E. coli catabolite activator protein
   1265..1295    +  promoter       lac promoter: promoter for the E. coli lac operon
   1303..1319    +  protein_bind   lac operator: The lac repressor binds to the lac operator to inhibit transcription in E. coli. This inhibition can be relieved by adding lactose or isopropyl-β-D-thiogalactopyranoside (IPTG). lac repressor encoded by lacI
   1364..1382    +  promoter       T3 promoter: promoter for bacteriophage T3 RNA polymerase
   1395..1435    +  misc_feature   MCS (fragment): pBluescript multiple cloning site
   4702..4725    -  misc_feature   CEN4 (fragment): S. cerevisiae CEN4 centromere
   5299..6261    +  CDS            birA: BIRA_ECOLI - Also known as bioR, dhbB. Experimental evidence at protein level: Swiss-Prot protein existence level 1. Acts both as a biotin--[acetyl-CoA-carboxylase] ligase and a biotin-operon repressor. In the presence of ATP, BirA activates biotin to form the BirA-biotinyl-5'-adenylate (BirA-bio-5'-AMP or holoBirA) complex. HoloBirA can either transfer the biotinyl moiety to the biotin carboxyl carrier protein (BCCP) subunit of acetyl-CoA carboxylase, or bind to the biotin operator site and inhibit transcription of the operon. From Escherichia coli (strain K12).
   6277..6326    +  CDS            T2A (fragment): 2A peptide from Thosea asigna virus capsid protein Eukaryotic ribosomes fail to insert a peptide bond between the Gly and Pro residues, yielding separate polypeptides.
   6337..7044    +  CDS            mCherry: mCherry is a basic (constitutively fluorescent) red fluorescent protein published in 2004, derived from Discosoma sp.. It is reported to be a very rapidly-maturing monomer with low acid sensitivity.
   7099..7220    -  polyA_signal   SV40 poly(A) signal: SV40 polyadenylation signal
   7243..7311    -  CDS            large T antigen (fragment): large T antigen from SV40 (simian virus 40)
   7542..7697    +  CDS            lacZα (fragment): LacZα fragment of β-galactosidase; lacZ fragment
   7702..8130    +  rep_origin     f1 ori (sequence partly withheld): f1 bacteriophage origin of replication; arrow indicates direction of (+) strand synthesis
   8183..8287    +  promoter       AmpR promoter: bla
   8288..182     +  CDS            AmpR (across the origin): β-lactamase; bla; confers resistance to ampicillin, carbenicillin, and related antibiotics
