[The description below was written by a language model from this plasmid's Addgene catalogue record and pLannotate feature annotations shown in this document.]
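Description:
pMT-ubb-cytoBirA-2a-mCherry is an 8,966 bp Tol2 transposon transgenesis plasmid built on the pMT backbone for making transgenic zebrafish. The catalogue lists it as a bacterial expression vector, but this appears to reflect only how it is propagated. It is maintained in E. coli at high copy through a ColE1/pUC-type origin and selected with ampicillin via the β-lactamase gene. The backbone looks pBluescript-derived, retaining an f1 origin, lac promoter/operator, a lacZα fragment, a T3 promoter and part of the multiple cloning site. The short annotated lacI and CEN4 fragments are probably incidental matches rather than functional parts.

The payload is a single open reading frame driven by the ubiquitin (ubb) promoter, which was taken from a previously published plasmid. This promoter and the Tol2 arms are described in the catalogue but are not annotated in the feature table; the promoter presumably lies in the large unannotated region upstream of birA. The frame encodes E. coli biotin ligase BirA carrying an N-terminal 3x HA tag, followed by a Thosea asigna virus 2A peptide and mCherry, and ends at an SV40 polyadenylation signal. Ribosomal skipping at the 2A sequence yields separate BirA and mCherry proteins from one transcript, so red fluorescence marks cells that express the ligase. The "cyto" in the name suggests a cytoplasmic form of the enzyme, and no localisation signal is annotated.

The flanking Tol2 sequences permit transposase-mediated integration of the cassette into the genome. The associated publication describes a zebrafish biotagging approach. In that setting, broadly expressed BirA would act as the driver that biotinylates a separately supplied acceptor-tagged protein, allowing the labelled material to be isolated from defined cell populations.
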