Addgene plasmid #79885: pMT-ubb-cytoBirA-2a-mCherry
Purpose: Ubiquitin promoter driving HA-tagged biotin ligase (BirA), a Thosea asigna virus peptide (2A), and mCherry protein; flanked by Tol2 sequences
Depositing lab: Tatjana Sauka-Spengler. Depositing organization: University of Oxford. Publication: Biotagging of Specific Cell Populations in Zebrafish Reveals Gene Regulatory Logic Encoded in the Nuclear Transcriptome. Trinh LA, Chong-Morrison V, Gavriouchkina D, Hochgreb-Hagele T, Senanayake U, Fraser SE, Sauka-Spengler T. Cell Rep. 2017 Apr 11;19(2):425-440. doi: 10.1016/j.celrep.2017.03.045. PubMed 28402863.
Backbone
  Vector backbone: pMT
  Backbone size w/o insert (bp): 6903
  Total vector size (bp): 8966
  Vector type: Bacterial Expression
Growth in bacteria
  Bacterial resistance: Ampicillin, 100 μg/mL
  Growth temperature: 37°C
  Growth strain: DH5alpha
  Copy number: High Copy
Gene/Insert
  Gene/Insert name: Biotin ligase (BirA), a Thosea asigna virus peptide (2A), and mCherry protein
  Species: D. rerio (zebrafish)
  Insert size (bp): 2063
  Promoter: Ubiquitin
  Tag / fusion protein: 3x HA (N terminal on insert)
  Cloning method: Gibson Cloning
  Sequencing primers: 5′ ACATGGGAGAAGTGCAAAACA; 3′ gcatgcgtttaaacccggg
Resource information
  A portion of this plasmid was derived from a plasmid made by: Ubiquitin promoter from Addgene plasmid 27320 (Mosimann et al., 2011)
Terms and licenses: Academic/Nonprofit Terms; Industry Terms: Not Available to Industry
How to cite: pMT-ubb-cytoBirA-2a-mCherry was a gift from Tatjana Sauka-Spengler (Addgene plasmid # 79885 ; http://n2t.net/addgene:79885 ; RRID:Addgene_79885)
