>Addgene plasmid #79885 | pMT-ubb-cytoBirA-2a-mCherry | addgene partial sequence | sequence record 157308 | pBluescript-SK 5'-tctagaactagtggatc-3'
AGGTGTAAAGTACTTGAGTAATTTTACTTGATTACTGTACTTAAGTATTATTTTTGGGGATTTTTACTTT
ACTTGAGTACAATTAAAAATCAATACTTTTACTTTTACTTAATTACATTTTTTTAGAAAAAAAAGTACTT
TTTACTCCTTACAATTTTATTTACAGTCAAAAAGTACTTATTTTTTGGAGATCACTTGGGCCCGGCTCGA
GACCAGCAAAGTTCTAGAATTTGTCGAAACATTTATGTTATATATTTCCTGAAAAAAATTCTGAGTAAGT
TCTTAAGTGTTATTGCCAGCAACATAAACAACAGACGGCAAAATGAATAAATGATAACAAAGCAGTAGGC
TTAAATAAACCTAATTTTTATAGGCTGTTCTCTACAACCCTCAAACAGTGATTAGTTTTGTACTTATAAA
CTTGCCCTTTCATTCATATTTCAAGAAAATTGGTTCAGAAGATCTGGATATTCTAGCAGTTGTTCAAGCT
CATGGAGGGATCAGTGACCTGATTCCACAATGACTAGGCCTAATCCAGAAATTAGATGACTGTCAACATA
AAAAGGCACAGCACTCACTAGCTGCCCTATATATTTTATTATATTTTACATATATTATTTTATTTATTTA
GCTCTGAGTGCTGTACTTTCTGGTTAAAGAAAACTGCTTACAACAGCTAACCTGTACTACCTCAGGCTCA
GGGAATTTGGAACAGGTTTGTCTGGTTTGTTTCTTTAACCATGCATGCTTGTTTTCAACTATGGCAACAC
AGTCACATGGGACATTACAGAAATGATTTGTCGATGACATGCGACTTTTCTTTAATAAAGCGCAAAGATC
CC
