>Addgene plasmid #79885 | pMT-ubb-cytoBirA-2a-mCherry | addgene partial sequence | sequence record 157309 | Mombaerts-mRFPup 5'-GTGGCCGTTCACGGAGCCCTCCATG-3'
CTCCTTGATGATGGCCATGTTATCCTCCTCGCCCTTCGACACCATACTTCCGGGCCCGGGATTTTCCTCC
ACGTCCCCGCATGTTAGAAGACTTCCCCTGCCCTCTCCTGATCCGATATCTTTTTCTGCACTACGCAGGG
ATATTTCACCGCCCATCCAGGGTTTTATTATTCCATCCTGCTCAAGTAATAAAGCCCCCTGTTTGTCTAT
TCCGCGTGAAATGCCAAATATTTCTTTATCACCAATGATAAGTTTCACTGGGCGATTAATAAAATTATCC
AGCTTTTCCCAGCGCGACAGATAAGGTGCCAATCCTTCTTGTTCGAAGAGTTCCAACGCAGCACGTAATT
CACGTATTAGCATGGCCGCCAACGTATTACGATCGAGATTGATCCCCGCTTCCTGCAGCGTGATCCACCC
CTGATTAACGACACTCTCTTCAACACGGCGCATTGCCATGTTGATCCCGGCTCCAATGACTATTTGCGCC
GCATCGCCAGTTTTGCCAGTCAGCTCCACCAGAATGCCTGCCAGCTTGCGATCCTGCAGATAGAGGTCAT
TAGGCCATTTAACACGAACTTTATCTGCACCCAGCTTGCGTAATACTTCCGCCATCACGATACCGATAAC
CAGACTTAAACCAATCGCCGCCGCCGGGCCTTGTTCCAGACGCCAGAACATCGACAAATATAAGTTTGCG
CCAAAAGGCGAAAACCATTTCCGACCCCGGCGACCACGGCCAGCCTGCTGGTATTCTGCAATGCAAGCAT
CGCCCGATTTAAGCTCTCCGATACGATCAAGAAGGTACTGATTCGTGGAGTCAATCACTGGCAGCACGGC
TACACTACCGCCATCCAGCTGACCCAATATCTGTTTAGCATTAAGTAACTGGATAGGCTCAGGCAGGCTG
TATCCTTTTCCCGGAACGGTAAAGACATCAACGCCCCAGTCACGCAGTGTCTGAATGTGTTTATTAATAG
CCGCCCGGCTCATTCCCAGCGTTTCACCCAACTGCTCGCCAGA
