>Addgene plasmid #79885 | pMT-ubb-cytoBirA-2a-mCherry | addgene partial sequence | sequence record 158575 | EBV-rev 5'-GTGGTTTGTCCAAACTCATC-3'
AGCGGCCGGCCGCCCCGACTCTAGAGTCGCGGCCGCTTTACTTGTACAGCTCGTCCATGCCGCCGGTGGA
GTGGCGGCCCTCGGCGCGTTCGTACTGTTCCACGATGGTGTAGTCCTCGTTGTGGGAGGTGATGTCCAAC
TTGATGTTGACGTTGTAGGCGCCGGGCAGCTGCACGGGCTTCTTGGCCTTGTAGGTGGTCTTGACCTCAG
CGTCGTAGTGGCCGCCGTCCTTCAGCTTCAGCCTCTGCTTGATCTCGCCCTTCAGGGCGCCGTCCTCGGG
GTACATCCGCTCGGAGGAGGCCTCCCAGCCCATGGTCTTCTTCTGCATTACGGGGCCGTCGGAGGGGAAG
TTGGTGCCGCGCAGCTTCACTTTATAAATGAACTCGCCATCTTGGAGGGAGGAGTCCTGGGTCACGGTCA
CCACGCCGCCGTCCTCGAAGTTCATCACGCGCTCCCACTTGAAGCCCTCGGGGAAGGACAGCTTCAAGTA
GTCGGGGATGTCGGCGGGGTGCTTCACGTAGGCCTTGGAGCCGTACATGAATTGAGGGGACAGGATGTCC
CAGGCGAAGGGCAGGGGGCCACCCTTGGTCACTTTAAGCTTGGCGGTCTGGGTGCCCTCGTAGGGGCGGC
CCTCGCCCTCGCCCTCGATCTCGAACTCGTGGCCGTTCACGGAGCCCTCCATGTGCACCTTGAAGCGCAT
GAACTCCTTGATGATGGCCATGTTATCCTCCTCGCCCTTCGACACCATACTTCCGGGCCCGGGATTTTCC
TCCACGTCCCCGCATGTTAGAAGACTTCCCCTGCCCTCTCCTGATCCGATATCTTTTTCTGCACTACGCA
GGGATATTTCACCGCCCATCCAGGGTTTTATTATTCCATCCTGCTCAAGTAATAAAGCCCCCTGTTTGTC
TATTCCGCGTGAAATGCCAAATATTTCTTTATCACCAATGATAAGTTTCACTGGGCGATTAATA
