>Addgene plasmid #79885 | pMT-ubb-cytoBirA-2a-mCherry | addgene partial sequence | sequence record 158577 | BirA-N 5'-GCTACACTACCGCCATCCAG-3'
CATTAAGTAACTGGATAGGCTCAGGCAGGCTGTATCCTTTTCCCGGAACGGTAAAGACATCAACGCCCCA
GTCACGCAGTGTCTGAATGTGTTTATTAATAGCCGCCCGGCTCATTCCCAGCGTTTCACCCAACTGCTCG
CCAGAGTGAAATTCACCGTTCGCTAACAGGGCAATCAATTTCAGTGGCACGGTGTTATCCTTCATAGGAG
ATCTGCCTGGAAGTGAGGCATAGTCGGGCACATCGTAACCCGGGAGGCTAGCATAATCAGGAACATCATA
TCCGGGCAAACTTGCGTAATCTGGGACGTCATAGGTGGCCATCCATGGTGGCGGATCCCTGTAAACAAAT
TCAAAGTAAGATTAGCAATCACACATTTCCATTTAAAAAATACTACAATGTTCTAGCCAATAATGTATGT
TTTGCACTTCTCCCATGTTAAACGAGATAGTTCACCCGAAAATGAAATTTTACTTTGCATTTGGTCACCC
TTAAATGTTACAAACCTTTAAAATAATAGAAAACTATTGACTATACTTGTAGAGAAAAATAAATACTATC
CAAAACAATGGCTGACAGTGGACTATAGAATGCATTTTACCTGCAGCAAAATTGTCCAAATGATCCTATA
TGAAAATTTAGGGTCTTACCTAGTGAAATGATAGCTCATTTTGCACAAGCTCTGAGATTTGGCTTTGTGC
ATCATGAAATCTAATTATGTCATGCATTTCCAAAGCATTGGCCATTTTAAACAAACTGCACATCTGTGCA
GTTTACATTGTTTTAAAATAAAAAATAAAAAATTAAGAAATAAAGAATAATAATGTTCCACAACATTACA
TTAGGTAGCAGATTGGCAGAGAACCAAAGGGTGGGGCCAGTAAGGAAGGACTTCTACACAGTAAGGAAAC
GCTGAAATTCAACTTAATCACTCAGTCATTTAAAAATAAATACTTTTATTTTTTTTATTTTTAAAG
